Addgene plasmid #53470: pUASp YFP Rab9 CA
Depositing lab: Matthew Scott. Depositing organization: Stanford University. Publication: Thirty-one flavors of Drosophila rab proteins. Zhang J, Schulze KL, Hiesinger PR, Suyama K, Wang S, Fish M, Acar M, Hoskins RA, Bellen HJ, Scott MP. Genetics. 2007 Jun;176(2):1307-22. Epub 2007 Apr 3. 10.1534/genetics.106.066761 PubMed 17409086.
Backbone
  Vector backbone: pUASp
  Vector type: Insect Expression
Growth in bacteria
  Bacterial resistance: Ampicillin, 100 μg/mL
  Growth temperature: 37°C
  Growth strain: DH5alpha
  Copy number: Unknown
Gene/Insert
  Gene/Insert name: Rab9
  Species: D. melanogaster (fly)
  Mutation: Q71L
  Entrez Gene: Rab9 (a.k.a. Dmel_CG9994, 146494_at, CG9994, DmRab9, Dmel\CG9994, rab9)
  Promoter: GAL4
  Tag / fusion protein: YFP (N terminal on backbone)
  Cloning method: Gateway Cloning
  Sequencing primers: 5′ EGFP-C; 3′ pUASp-3 (5'-AGGTTTAACCAGGGGATGCT-3')
Terms and licenses: Academic/Nonprofit Terms; Industry Terms: Not Available to Industry
Depositor comments: This construct contains several SNPs - A34T, S140N, G207R, and V211G.
How to cite: pUASp YFP Rab9 CA was a gift from Matthew Scott (Addgene plasmid # 53470 ; http://n2t.net/addgene:53470 ; RRID:Addgene_53470)
