[The description below was written by a language model from this plasmid's Addgene catalogue record.]
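Description:
pUASp YFP Rab9 CA is a Drosophila expression plasmid built on the pUASp backbone, a vector designed for GAL4-responsive transgene expression in flies. It is propagated in E. coli under ampicillin selection; the copy number is not recorded, and no feature table is available, so the origin of replication and any fly transformation elements or markers carried by the backbone are not documented in this record. The promoter field is listed as GAL4, meaning that transcription depends on upstream activating sequences bound by the yeast GAL4 activator. The insert is therefore silent until GAL4 is supplied from a driver line, which gives tissue- and stage-specific control of expression.

The payload is the D. melanogaster small GTPase Rab9 (CG9994), inserted by Gateway recombination and fused at its N terminus to YFP encoded by the backbone. N-terminal tagging leaves the C terminus of the Rab free, which matters because Rab proteins are generally lipid-modified there for membrane attachment. The coding sequence carries the Q71L substitution, and "CA" in the name denotes constitutively active: changing this conserved glutamine in Rab GTPases typically impairs GTP hydrolysis and locks the protein in its GTP-bound, active state. The depositor also notes several additional amino acid differences described as SNPs (A34T, S140N, G207R and V211G), which users should keep in mind when interpreting results.

The construct belongs to a systematic collection of tagged Drosophila Rab variants. It is suited to visualising Rab9 localisation in vivo and to testing the consequences of persistent Rab9 activity on membrane trafficking in chosen cell types.
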