>Addgene plasmid #53470 | pUASp YFP Rab9 CA | addgene partial sequence | sequence record 86717 | EGFP-C 5'-CATGGTCCTGCTGGAGTTCGTG-3'
ACGAGCTGTACAAGTCCGGACTCAGATCTCGAGCTCAAGCTTCGAATTCTGCAGTCGACGGTACCGCGGG
CCCGGGATCATCAACAAGTTTGTACAAAAAAGCAGGCTTAATGACGAACATGCGGCCGCCGCAGAAGTCC
AAGCTGCTGAAGGTCGTCATACTGGGCGACGGAGGCGTGGGCAAGTCCGCCCTGCTCACCCGATTCGTCA
CCAATCGCTACGAGGAGAACAACTTCCACACCATCGGCGTGGAGTTCATGAACAAGGACATAGTCGTCGA
CGGGGAGCGCTACACTCTGCAGATATGGGACACCGCTGGCCTGGAGCGATTCCGGGCTCTACGCACCCCG
TTCTACAGAGGATCGGACATCTGTCTGCTCTGCTACGCACTCGACGACCGGGACAGCTTGAAGGGATTGG
GTGTGTGGCGCAATGAGTTCCTCAACTACGCAGATGTGGACCAGGACAAGTTTCCATTCATCGTGGTGGG
AAATAAGAACGACATTCCGGCGCAGAAGCGACAGGTGAACTCCGACGCAGTGCAGCAGTGGTGCGCGGAG
CAGAAGGTGGCCTGCCACATCGAGACGTCATCGAAGGCGGCCACCAATGTGACGGATGCGTTCGTCCTTG
GCCTTCGCCAGTGGCGGCACATGGAGTGCGTGGCCGAGGCGGAACTGCGCCAGCACGGCGACACCATTGA
CCTCACCCGCCCCATTCGCCTGGTGCAGCGGCGCATCTGTTGCACAGGCGGAGGAGGCCGTGGCGGCGGC
GGAGGGCAGGATGCGGATGGCGATGATGCCGCCATGCACAGTCCGGGCAAAAAAAGTGTTCGGCCAGAAG
CGCAACGCCAGCAAGGCGCCAGCCACCAATTATCGGCTATGAAACCCAGCTTTCTTGTACAAAGTGGTTG
ATGATCCTCTA
